Addgene plasmid #52332: PR594-His-bio
Purpose: Expresses full-length Neuron-specific protein family member 1 ectodomain in mammalian cells. N-terminal His tag, biotinylation sequence and rat Cd4d3+4 tag.
Depositing lab: Gavin Wright. Depositing organization: Wellcome Sanger Institute. Publication: A human platelet receptor protein microarray identifies FcepsilonR1alpha as an activating PEAR1 ligand. Sun Y, Vandenbriele C, Kauskot A, Verhamme P, Hoylaerts MF, Wright GJ. Mol Cell Proteomics. 2015 Feb 23. pii: mcp.M114.046946. 10.1074/mcp.M114.046946 PubMed 25713122.
Backbone
  Vector backbone: pTT3
  Backbone manufacturer: Yves Durocher, NRC
  Backbone size w/o insert (bp): 6749
  Total vector size (bp): 7001
  Modifications to backbone: His tag, linker, enzymatic biotinylation sequence, and rat CD4 d3+4 (HisLBio-CD4d3+4).
  Vector type: Mammalian Expression
Growth in bacteria
  Bacterial resistance: Ampicillin, 100 μg/mL
  Growth temperature: 37°C
  Growth strain: Top10
  Copy number: High Copy
Gene/Insert
  Gene/Insert name: PR594 (alt names: Neuron-specific protein family member 1; NSG1)
  Species: H. sapiens (human)
  Insert size (bp): 252
  Entrez Gene: NSG1 (a.k.a. D4S234, D4S234E, NEEP21, P21)
  Promoter: CMV
  Tag / fusion protein: His tag (N terminal on backbone); enzymatic biotinylation sequence (N terminal on backbone); rat CD4 d3+4 (N terminal on backbone)
  Cloning method: Restriction Enzyme; 5′ cloning site NotI (not destroyed); 3′ cloning site AscI (not destroyed)
  Sequencing primers: 5′ CMV-fwd
Resource information
  A portion of this plasmid was derived from a plasmid made by: Insert was chemically synthesised.
Terms and licenses: Academic/Nonprofit Terms; Industry Terms: Not Available to Industry
Depositor comments: Article ref 110
How to cite: PR594-His-bio was a gift from Gavin Wright (Addgene plasmid # 52332 ; http://n2t.net/addgene:52332 ; RRID:Addgene_52332)
