[The description below was written by a language model from this plasmid's Addgene catalogue record and pLannotate feature annotations shown in this document.]
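Description:
PR594-His-bio is a mammalian expression plasmid built on the pTT3 backbone and designed to produce the ectodomain of human NSG1 (Neuron-specific protein family member 1, also called NEEP21 or D4S234) as a soluble, secreted recombinant protein. It is propagated in E. coli through a high-copy ColE1/pUC-type origin with ampicillin selection (AmpR, β-lactamase). The backbone also carries a fragment of the Epstein-Barr virus oriP, which in pTT-series vectors supports episomal maintenance and higher yields in cells that supply EBNA1. No mammalian selection marker is annotated, which fits use by transient transfection.

Expression is driven by the CMV immediate early enhancer and promoter. These are followed by adenovirus-derived leader and splice sequences and a chimeric intron fragment, which the annotation software partly reports as an adenoviral terminal protein fragment on the opposite strand. A fragment of a mouse immunoglobulin heavy chain signal sequence lies next, near the end of the circular map, and presumably directs the protein into the secretory pathway. According to the catalogue entry, the backbone supplies an N-terminal His tag, a linker, an enzymatic biotinylation sequence and rat CD4 domains 3 and 4. Of these, only the CD4 fragment is annotated in the feature table. The chemically synthesised NSG1 insert of about 250 bp sits downstream of it between NotI and AscI sites and is followed by a rabbit β-globin polyadenylation signal. The N-terminal placement of the tags leaves the C-terminus of the ectodomain free.

The His tag permits affinity purification, and the biotinylation sequence allows oriented capture on streptavidin. The associated publication describes a human platelet receptor protein microarray used to screen for extracellular receptor–ligand interactions.
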