Features (pLannotate 1.2.2; 19 found; start..end, strand, type, name):
    223..774     +  CDS            Cd4 (fragment): CD4_RAT - Experimental evidence at protein level: Swiss-Prot protein existence level 1. Integral membrane glycoprotein that plays an essential role in the immune response and serves multiple functions in responses against both external and internal offenses. In T-cells, functions primarily as a coreceptor for MHC class II molecule:peptide complex. The antigens presented by class II peptides are derived from extracellular proteins while class I peptides are derived from cytosolic proteins. Interacts simultaneously with the T-cell receptor (TCR) and the MHC class II presented by antigen presenti
    787..1032    +  CDS            NSG1 (fragment): NSG1_HUMAN - Also known as D4S234 From Homo sapiens (Human).
   1099..1154    +  polyA_signal   β-globin poly(A) signal: rabbit β-globin polyadenylation signal (Gil and Proudfoot, 1987)
   1668..3349    -  rep_origin     oriP (fragment): Epstein-Barr virus oriP replication origin (Yates et al., 2000)
   3476..3580    +  promoter       AmpR promoter: bla
   3581..4441    +  CDS            AmpR: β-lactamase; bla; confers resistance to ampicillin, carbenicillin, and related antibiotics
   4612..5200    +  rep_origin     ori: high-copy-number ColE1/pMB1/pBR322/pUC origin of replication
   5383..5475    +  CDS            lacI (fragment): lac repressor; lacI; The lac repressor binds to the lac operator to inhibit transcription in E. coli. This inhibition can be relieved by adding lactose or isopropyl-β-D-thiogalactopyranoside (IPTG).
   5488..5509    +  protein_bind   CAP binding site: CAP binding activates transcription in the presence of cAMP. E. coli catabolite activator protein
   5524..5554    +  promoter       lac promoter: promoter for the E. coli lac operon
   5562..5578    +  protein_bind   lac operator: The lac repressor binds to the lac operator to inhibit transcription in E. coli. This inhibition can be relieved by adding lactose or isopropyl-β-D-thiogalactopyranoside (IPTG). lac repressor encoded by lacI
   5648..5664    +  promoter       tet promoter (fragment): E. coli promoter for tetracycline efflux protein gene
   5674..5699    -  CDS            bla(M) (fragment): β-lactamase lacking the signal sequence; bla(M); allows cytosolic expression of β-lactamase
   5873..6252    +  enhancer       CMV enhancer: human cytomegalovirus immediate early enhancer
   6254..6453    +  promoter       CMV promoter: human cytomegalovirus (CMV) immediate early promoter
   6521..6559    +  misc_feature   Ad SA (fragment): adenovirus major late transcript splice acceptor (Friedrich and Soriano, 1991)
   6592..6801    -  CDS            PTP (fragment): TERM_ADE02 - Experimental evidence at protein level: Swiss-Prot protein existence level 1. Protein covalently bound to the viral DNA that acts as a primer for viral genomic replication by DNA strand displacement. Assembles on the viral origin of replication in an initiation complex with viral polymerase, DBP, host NFIA and host POU2F1/OCT1. During initiation, the polymerase covalently couples the first dCTP with Ser- 580 of pTP. The terminal protein stimulates the template activity over 20 fold compared to protein-free templates. Neo-synthesized viral genomes are linked to two preterminal prot
   6832..6921    +  intron         chimeric intron (fragment): chimera between introns from adenovirus and immunoglobulin heavy chain genes
   6940..6986    +  CDS            IgH signal sequence (fragment): signal sequence from the mouse immunoglobulin heavy chain variable region
>Addgene plasmid #52332 | PR594-His-bio | depositor full sequence | sequence record 81052 | PR594-His-bio sequence 6999 bps
GCCACCATGGAGTTTCAGACCCAGGTACTCATGTCCCTGCTGCTCTGCATGTCTGGTCTGAATTCCGGCC
ACCACCATCACCACCATAGCCCCGACAGGAACCTGCCTCCTCTGGCCCCTCTGGGCCCCAACAGCGGCAG
CCCAGACCTGCATCATATTCTGGATGCACAGAAAATGGTGTGGAATCATCGTGACAGAAACCTGCCTCCA
CTAGCACCTCTGTCGACCTCCATCACGGCCTATAAGAGTGAGGGGGAGTCAGCGGAGTTCTCCTTCCCAC
TCAACCTTGGAGAGGAAAGCCTGCAGGGAGAGTTGAGATGGAAGGCAGAGAAGGCTCCTTCTTCCCAGTC
CTGGATCACCTTCTCCCTAAAGAACCAAAAGGTGTCTGTGCAGAAGTCTACTAGCAACCCCAAGTTCCAG
CTGTCCGAAACGCTCCCACTCACCCTTCAGATACCCCAGGTCTCCCTTCAGTTTGCTGGTTCTGGCAACC
TGACCCTGACTCTGGACAGAGGGATACTGTATCAGGAAGTGAACCTGGTGGTGATGAAAGTGACTCAGCC
CGACAGCAACACTTTGACCTGTGAGGTGATGGGACCCACCTCACCCAAGATGAGACTGATCTTGAAGCAG
GAGAATCAGGAGGCCAGGGTCTCCAGGCAGGAGAAAGTGATTCAAGTGCAGGCCCCTGAAGCAGGGGTGT
GGCAATGTCTACTGAGTGAAGGTGAAGAGGTCAAGATGGACTCCAAGATCCAGGTTTTATCCAAAGGGTT
GAATTCGCGGCCGCCTAAGGTGTACAAATACGACCGGGCCTGCCCCGACGGCTTCGTGCTGAAGAACACC
CAGTGCATCCCCGAGGGCCTGGAAAGCTACTACGCCGAGCAGGACAGCAGCGCCAGAGAAAAGTTCTACA
CCGTGATCAACCACTACAACCTGGCCAAGCAGAGCATCACCCGCAGCGTGTCCCCCTGGATGAGCGTGCT
GAGCGAGGAAAAGCTGAGCGAGCAGGAAACCGAGGCCGCCGAGAAGTCCGCCTGAGGCGCGCCTGAATTC
TTCTAGACACGTGATTAATTAAGGATCCCCCGACCTCGACCTCTGGCTAATAAAGGAAATTTATTTTCAT
TGCAATAGTGTGTTGGAATTTTTTGTGTCTCTCACTCGGAAGGACATATGGGAGGGCAAATCATTTGGTC
GAGATCCCTCGGAGATCTCTAGCTAGAGGATCGATCCCCGCCCCGGACGAACTAAACCTGACTACGACAT
CTCTGCCCCTTCTTCGCGGGGCAGTGCATGTAATCCCTTCAGTTGGTTGGTACAACTTGCCAACTGGGCC
CTGTTCCACATGTGACACGGGGGGGGACCAAACACAAAGGGGTTCTCTGACTGTAGTTGACATCCTTATA
AATGGATGTGCACATTTGCCAACACTGAGTGGCTTTCATCCTGGAGCAGACTTTGCAGTCTGTGGACTGC
AACACAACATTGCCTTTATGTGTAACTCTTGGCTGAAGCTCTTACACCAATGCTGGGGGACATGTACCTC
CCAGGGGCCCAGGAAGACTACGGGAGGCTACACCAACGTCAATCAGAGGGGCCTGTGTAGCTACCGATAA
GCGGACCCTCAAGAGGGCATTAGCAATAGTGTTTATAAGGCCCCCTTGTTAACCCTAAACGGGTAGCATA
TGCTTCCCGGGTAGTAGTATATACTATCCAGACTAACCCTAATTCAATAGCATATGTTACCCAACGGGAA
GCATATGCTATCGAATTAGGGTTAGTAAAAGGGTCCTAAGGAACAGCGATATCTCCCACCCCATGAGCTG
TCACGGTTTTATTTACATGGGGTCAGGATTCCACGAGGGTAGTGAACCATTTTAGTCACAAGGGCAGTGG
CTGAAGATCAAGGAGCGGGCAGTGAACTCTCCTGAATCTTCGCCTGCTTCTTCATTCTCCTTCGTTTAGC
TAATAGAATAACTGCTGAGTTGTGAACAGTAAGGTGTATGTGAGGTGCTCGAAAACAAGGTTTCAGGTGA
CGCCCCCAGAATAAAATTTGGACGGGGGGTTCAGTGGTGGCATTGTGCTATGACACCAATATAACCCTCA
CAAACCCCTTGGGCAATAAATACTAGTGTAGGAATGAAACATTCTGAATATCTTTAACAATAGAAATCCA
TGGGGTGGGGACAAGCCGTAAAGACTGGATGTCCATCTCACACGAATTTATGGCTATGGGCAACACATAA
TCCTAGTGCAATATGATACTGGGGTTATTAAGATGTGTCCCAGGCAGGGACCAAGACAGGTGAACCATGT
TGTTACACTCTATTTGTAACAAGGGGAAAGAGAGTGGACGCCGACAGCAGCGGACTCCACTGGTTGTCTC
TAACACCCCCGAAAATTAAACGGGGCTCCACGCCAATGGGGCCCATAAACAAAGACAAGTGGCCACTCTT
TTTTTTGAAATTGTGGAGTGGGGGCACGCGTCAGCCCCCACACGCCGCCCTGCGGTTTTGGACTGTAAAA
TAAGGGTGTAATAACTTGGCTGATTGTAACCCCGCTAACCACTGCGGTCAAACCACTTGCCCACAAAACC
ACTAATGGCACCCCGGGGAATACCTGCATAAGTAGGTGGGCGGGCCAAGATAGGGGCGCGATTGCTGCGA
TCTGGAGGACAAATTACACACACTTGCGCCTGAGCGCCAAGCACAGGGTTGTTGGTCCTCATATTCACGA
GGTCGCTGAGAGCACGGTGGGCTAATGTTGCCATGGGTAGCATATACTACCCAAATATCTGGATAGCATA
TGCTATCCTAATCTATATCTGGGTAGCATAGGCTATCCTAATCTATATCTGGGTAGCATATGCTATCCTA
ATCTATATCTGGGTAGTATATGCTATCCTAATTTATATCTGGGTAGCATAGGCTATCCTAATCTATATCT
GGGTAGCATATGCTATCCTAATCTATATCTGGGTAGTATATGCTATCCTAATCTGTATCCGGGTAGCATA
TGCTATCCTAATAGAGATTAGGGTAGTATATGCTATCCTAATTTATATCTGGGTAGCATATACTACCCAA
ATATCTGGATAGCATATGCTATCCTAATCTATATCTGGGTAGCATATGCTATCCTAATCTATATCTGGGT
AGCATAGGCTATCCTAATCTATATCTGGGTAGCATATGCTATCCTAATCTATATCTGGGTAGTATATGCT
ATCCTAATTTATATCTGGGTAGCATAGGCTATCCTAATCTATATCTGGGTAGCATATGCTATCCTAATCT
ATATCTGGGTAGTATATGCTATCCTAATCTGTATCCGGGTAGCATATGCTATCCTCATGATAAGCTGTCA
AACATGAGAATTTTCTTGAAGACGAAAGGGCCTCGTGATACGCCTATTTTTATAGGTTAATGTCATGATA
ATAATGGTTTCTTAGACGTCAGGTGGCACTTTTCGGGGAAATGTGCGCGGAACCCCTATTTGTTTATTTT
TCTAAATACATTCAAATATGTATCCGCTCATGAGACAATAACCCTGATAAATGCTTCAATAATATTGAAA
AAGGAAGAGTATGAGTATTCAACATTTCCGTGTCGCCCTTATTCCCTTTTTTGCGGCATTTTGCCTTCCT
GTTTTTGCTCACCCAGAAACGCTGGTGAAAGTAAAAGATGCTGAAGATCAGTTGGGTGCACGAGTGGGTT
ACATCGAACTGGATCTCAACAGCGGTAAGATCCTTGAGAGTTTTCGCCCCGAAGAACGTTTTCCAATGAT
GAGCACTTTTAAAGTTCTGCTATGTGGCGCGGTATTATCCCGTGTTGACGCCGGGCAAGAGCAACTCGGT
CGCCGCATACACTATTCTCAGAATGACTTGGTTGAGTACTCACCAGTCACAGAAAAGCATCTTACGGATG
GCATGACAGTAAGAGAATTATGCAGTGCTGCCATAACCATGAGTGATAACACTGCGGCCAACTTACTTCT
GACAACGATCGGAGGACCGAAGGAGCTAACCGCTTTTTTGCACAACATGGGGGATCATGTAACTCGCCTT
GATCGTTGGGAACCGGAGCTGAATGAAGCCATACCAAACGACGAGCGTGACACCACGATGCCTGCAGCAA
TGGCAACAACGTTGCGCAAACTATTAACTGGCGAACTACTTACTCTAGCTTCCCGGCAACAATTAATAGA
CTGGATGGAGGCGGATAAAGTTGCAGGACCACTTCTGCGCTCGGCCCTTCCGGCTGGCTGGTTTATTGCT
GATAAATCTGGAGCCGGTGAGCGTGGGTCTCGCGGTATCATTGCAGCACTGGGGCCAGATGGTAAGCCCT
CCCGTATCGTAGTTATCTACACGACGGGGAGTCAGGCAACTATGGATGAACGAAATAGACAGATCGCTGA
GATAGGTGCCTCACTGATTAAGCATTGGTAACTGTCAGACCAAGTTTACTCATATATACTTTAGATTGAT
TTAAAACTTCATTTTTAATTTAAAAGGATCTAGGTGAAGATCCTTTTTGATAATCTCATGACCAAAATCC
CTTAACGTGAGTTTTCGTTCCACTGAGCGTCAGACCCCGTAGAAAAGATCAAAGGATCTTCTTGAGATCC
TTTTTTTCTGCGCGTAATCTGCTGCTTGCAAACAAAAAAACCACCGCTACCAGCGGTGGTTTGTTTGCCG
GATCAAGAGCTACCAACTCTTTTTCCGAAGGTAACTGGCTTCAGCAGAGCGCAGATACCAAATACTGTTC
TTCTAGTGTAGCCGTAGTTAGGCCACCACTTCAAGAACTCTGTAGCACCGCCTACATACCTCGCTCTGCT
AATCCTGTTACCAGTGGCTGCTGCCAGTGGCGATAAGTCGTGTCTTACCGGGTTGGACTCAAGACGATAG
TTACCGGATAAGGCGCAGCGGTCGGGCTGAACGGGGGGTTCGTGCACACAGCCCAGCTTGGAGCGAACGA
CCTACACCGAACTGAGATACCTACAGCGTGAGCTATGAGAAAGCGCCACGCTTCCCGAAGGGAGAAAGGC
GGACAGGTATCCGGTAAGCGGCAGGGTCGGAACAGGAGAGCGCACGAGGGAGCTTCCAGGGGGAAACGCC
TGGTATCTTTATAGTCCTGTCGGGTTTCGCCACCTCTGACTTGAGCGTCGATTTTTGTGATGCTCGTCAG
GGGGGCGGAGCCTATGGAAAAACGCCAGCAACGCGGCCTTTTTACGGTTCCTGGCCTTTTGCTGGCCTTT
TGCTCACATGTTCTTTCCTGCGTTATCCCCTGATTCTGTGGATAACCGTATTACCGCCTTTGAGTGAGCT
GATACCGCTCGCCGCAGCCGAACGACCGAGCGCAGCGAGTCAGTGAGCGAGGAAGCGGAAGAGCGCCCAA
TACGCAAACCGCCTCTCCCCGCGCGTTGGCCGATTCATTAATGCAGCTGGCACGACAGGTTTCCCGACTG
GAAAGCGGGCAGTGAGCGCAACGCAATTAATGTGAGTTAGCTCACTCATTAGGCACCCCAGGCTTTACAC
TTTATGCTTCCGGCTCGTATGTTGTGTGGAATTGTGAGCGGATAACAATTTCACACAGGAAACAGCTATG
ACCATGATTACGCCAAGCTCTAGCTAGAGGTCGACCAATTCTCATGTTTGACAGCTTATCATCGCAGATC
CGGGCAACGTTGTTGCCATTGCTGCAGGCGCAGAACTGGTAGGTATGGAAGATCTATACATTGAATCAAT
ATTGGCAATTAGCCATATTAGTCATTGGTTATATAGCATAAATCAATATTGGCTATTGGCCATTGCATAC
GTTGTATCTATATCATAATATGTACATTTATATTGGCTCATGTCCAATATGACCGCCATGTTGACATTGA
TTATTGACTAGTTATTAATAGTAATCAATTACGGGGTCATTAGTTCATAGCCCATATATGGAGTTCCGCG
TTACATAACTTACGGTAAATGGCCCGCCTGGCTGACCGCCCAACGACCCCCGCCCATTGACGTCAATAAT
GACGTATGTTCCCATAGTAACGCCAATAGGGACTTTCCATTGACGTCAATGGGTGGAGTATTTACGGTAA
ACTGCCCACTTGGCAGTACATCAAGTGTATCATATGCCAAGTCCGCCCCCTATTGACGTCAATGACGGTA
AATGGCCCGCCTGGCATTATGCCCAGTACATGACCTTACGGGACTTTCCTACTTGGCAGTACATCTACGT
ATTAGTCATCGCTATTACCATGGTGATGCGGTTTTGGCAGTACACCAATGGGCGTGGATAGCGGTTTGAC
TCACGGGGATTTCCAAGTCTCCACCCCATTGACGTCAATGGGAGTTTGTTTTGGCACCAAAATCAACGGG
ACTTTCCAAAATGTCGTAATAACCCCGCCCCGTTGACGCAAATGGGCGGTAGGCGTGTACGGTGGGAGGT
CTATATAAGCAGAGCTCGTTTAGTGAACCGTCAGATCCTCACTCTCTTCCGCATCGCTGTCTGCGAGGGC
CAGCTGTTGGGCTCGCGGTTGAGGACAAACTCTTCGCGGTCTTTCCAGTACTCTTGGATCGGAAACCCGT
CGGCCTCCGAACGGTACTCCGCCACCGAGGGACCTGAGCGAGTCCGCATCGACCGGATCGGAAAACCTCT
CGAGAAAGGCGTCTAACCAGTCACAGTCGCAAGGTAGGCTGAGCACCGTGGCGGGCGGCAGCGGGTGGCG
GTCGGGGTTGTTTCTGGCGGAGGTGCTGCTGATGATGTAATTAAAGTAGGCGGTCTTGAGACGGCGGATG
GTCGAGGTGAGGTGTGGCAGGCTTGAGATCCAGCTGTTGGGGTGAGTACTCCCTCTCAAAAGCGGGCATT
ACTTCTGCGCTAAGATTGTCAGTTTCCAAAAACGAGGAGGATTTGATATTCACCTGGCCCGATCTGGCCA
TACACTTGAGTGACAATGACATCCACTTTGCCTTTCTCTCCACAGGTGTCCACTCCCAGGTCCAAGTTT
