>Addgene plasmid #52332 | PR594-His-bio | addgene partial sequence | sequence record 93849 | pMT2-F 5'-TTGCCTTTCTCTCCACAGGT-3'
AGACCCAGGTACTCATGTCCCTGCTGCTCTGCATGTCTGGTCTGAATTCCGGCCACCACCATCACCACCA
TAGCCCCGACAGGAACCTGCCTCCTCTGGCCCCTCTGGGCCCCAACAGCGGCAGCCCAGACCTGCATCAT
ATTCTGGATGCACAGAAAATGGTGTGGAATCATCGTGACAGAAACCTGCCTCCACTAGCACCTCTGTCGA
CCTCCATCACGGCCTATAAGAGTGAGGGGGAGTCAGCGGAGTTCTCCTTCCCACTCAACCTTGGAGAGGA
AAGCCTGCAGGGAGAGTTGAGATGGAAGGCAGAGAAGGCTCCTTCTTCCCAGTCCTGGATCACCTTCTCC
CTAAAGAACCAAAAGGTGTCTGTGCAGAAGTCTACTAGCAACCCCAAGTTCCAGCTGTCCGAAACGCTCC
CACTCACCCTTCAGATACCCCAGGTCTCCCTTCAGTTTGCTGGTTCTGGCAACCTGACCCTGACTCTGGA
CAGAGGGATACTGTATCAGGAAGTGAACCTGGTGGTGATGAAAGTGACTCAGCCCGACAGCAACACTTTG
ACCTGTGAGGTGATGGGACCCACCTCACCCAAGATGAGACTGATCTTGAAGCAGGAGAATCAGGAGGCCA
GGGTCTCCAGGCAGGAGAAAGTGATTCAAGTGCAGGCCCCTGAAGCAGGGGTGTGGCAATGTCTACTGAG
TGAAGGTGAAGAGGTCAAGATGGACTCCAAGATCCAGGTTTTATCCAAAGGGTTGAATTCGCGGCCGCCT
AAGGTGTACAAATACGACCGGGCCTGCCCCGACGGCTTCGTGCTGAAGAACACCCAGTGCATCCCCGA
