>Addgene plasmid #52332 | PR594-His-bio | addgene partial sequence | sequence record 94244 | rb_glob_PA_term-R 5'-CCCATATGTCCTTCCGAGTG-3'
AATAAATTTCCTTTATTAGCCAGAGGTCGAGGTCGGGGGATCCTTAATTAATCACGTGTCTAGAAGAATT
CAGGCGCGCCTCAGGCGGACTTCTCGGCGGCCTCGGTTTCCTGCTCGCTCAGCTTTTCCTCGCTCAGCAC
GCTCATCCAGGGGGACACGCTGCGGGTGATGCTCTGCTTGGCCAGGTTGTAGTGGTTGATCACGGTGTAG
AACTTTTCTCTGGCGCTGCTGTCCTGCTCGGCGTAGTAGCTTTCCAGGCCCTCGGGGATGCACTGGGTGT
TCTTCAGCACGAAGCCGTCGGGGCAGGCCCGGTCGTATTTGTACACCTTAGGCGGCCGCGAATTCAACCC
TTTGGATAAAACCTGGATCTTGGAGTCCATCTTGACCTCTTCACCTTCACTCAGTAGACATTGCCACACC
CCTGCTTCAGGGGCCTGCACTTGAATCACTTTCTCCTGCCTGGAGACCCTGGCCTCCTGATTCTCCTGCT
TCAAGATCAGTCTCATCTTGGGTGAGGTGGGTCCCATCACCTCACAGGTCAAAGTGTTGCTGTCGGGCTG
AGTCACTTTCATCACCACCAGGTTCACTTCCTGATACAGTATCCCTCTGTCCAGAGTCAGGGTCAGGTTG
CCAGAACCAGCAAACTGAAGGGAGACCTGGGGTATCTGAAGGGTGAGTGGGAGCGTTTCGGACAGCTGGA
ACTTGGGGTTGCTAGTAGACTTCTGCACAGACACCTTTTGGTTCTTTAGGGAGAAGGTGATCCAGGACTG
GGAAGAAGGAGCCTTCTCTGCCTTCCATCTCAACTCTCCCTGCAGGCTTTCCTCTCCAAGGTTGAGTGG
